>Addgene plasmid #75791 | SGK223 gRNA (BRDN0001146707) | addgene full sequence | sequence record 184574 | Addgene Assembled Sequence
CCCGGGTGCAAAGATGGATAAAGTTTTAAACAGAGAGGAATCTTTGCAGCTAATGGACCTTCTAGGTCTT
GAAAGGAGTGGGAATTGGCTCCGGTGCCCGTCAGTGGGCAGAGCGCACATCGCCCACAGTCCCCGAGAAG
TTGGGGGGAGGGGTCGGCAATTGATCCGGTGCCTAGAGAAGGTGGCGCGGGGTAAACTGGGAAAGTGATG
TCGTGTACTGGCTCCGCCTTTTTCCCGAGGGTGGGGGAGAACCGTATATAAGTGCAGTAGTCGCCGTGAA
CGTTCTTTTTCGCAACGGGTTTGCCGCCAGAACACAGGTAAGTGCCGTGTGTGGTTCCCGCGGGCCTGGC
CTCTTTACGGGTTATGGCCCTTGCGTGCCTTGAATTACTTCCACCTGGCTGCAGTACGTGATTCTTGATC
CCGAGCTTCGGGTTGGAAGTGGGTGGGAGAGTTCGAGGCCTTGCGCTTAAGGAGCCCCTTCGCCTCGTGC
TTGAGTTGAGGCCTGGCCTGGGCGCTGGGGCCGCCGCGTGCGAATCTGGTGGCACCTTCGCGCCTGTCTC
GCTGCTTTCGATAAGTCTCTAGCCATTTAAAATTTTTGATGACCTGCTGCGACGCTTTTTTTCTGGCAAG
ATAGTCTTGTAAATGCGGGCCAAGATCTGCACACTGGTATTTCGGTTTTTGGGGCCGCGGGCGGCGACGG
GGCCCGTGCGTCCCAGCGCACATGTTCGGCGAGGCGGGGCCTGCGAGCGCGGCCACCGAGAATCGGACGG
GGGTAGTCTCAAGCTGGCCGGCCTGCTCTGGTGCCTGGCCTCGCGCCGCCGTGTATCGCCCCGCCCTGGG
CGGCAAGGCTGGCCCGGTCGGCACCAGTTGCGTGAGCGGAAAGATGGCCGCTTCCCGGCCCTGCTGCAGG
GAGCTCAAAATGGAGGACGCGGCGCTCGGGAGAGCGGGCGGGTGAGTCACCCACACAAAGGAAAAGGGCC
TTTCCGTCCTCAGCCGTCGCTTCATGTGACTCCACGGAGTACCGGGCGCCGTCCAGGCACCTCGATTAGT
TCTCGAGCTTTTGGAGTACGTCGTCTTTAGGTTGGGGGGAGGGGTTTTATGCGATGGAGTTTCCCCACAC
TGAGTGGGTGGAGACTGAAGTTAGGCCAGCTTGGCACTTGATGTAATTCTCCTTGGAATTTGCCCTTTTT
GAGTTTGGATCTTGGTTCATTCTCAAGCCTCAGACAGTGGTTCAAAGTTTTTTTCTTCCATTTCAGGTGT
CGTGACGTACGGCCACCATGACCGAGTACAAGCCCACGGTGCGCCTCGCCACCCGCGACGACGTCCCCAG
GGCCGTACGCACCCTCGCCGCCGCGTTCGCCGACTACCCCGCCACGCGCCACACCGTCGATCCGGACCGC
CACATCGAGCGGGTCACCGAGCTGCAAGAACTCTTCCTCACGCGCGTCGGGCTCGACATCGGCAAGGTGT
GGGTCGCGGACGACGGCGCCGCCGTGGCGGTCTGGACCACGCCGGAGAGCGTCGAAGCGGGGGCGGTGTT
CGCCGAGATCGGCCCGCGCATGGCCGAGTTGAGCGGTTCCCGGCTGGCCGCGCAGCAACAGATGGAAGGC
CTCCTGGCGCCGCACCGGCCCAAGGAGCCCGCGTGGTTCCTGGCCACCGTCGGAGTCTCGCCCGACCACC
AGGGCAAGGGTCTGGGCAGCGCCGTCGTGCTCCCCGGAGTGGAGGCGGCCGAGCGCGCCGGGGTGCCCGC
CTTCCTGGAGACCTCCGCGCCCCGCAACCTCCCCTTCTACGAGCGGCTCGGCTTCACCGTCACCGCCGAC
GTCGAGGTGCCCGAAGGACCGCGCACCTGGTGCATGACCCGCAAGCCCGGTGCCTGAACGCGTTAAGTCG
ACAATCAACCTCTGGATTACAAAATTTGTGAAAGATTGACTGGTATTCTTAACTATGTTGCTCCTTTTAC
GCTATGTGGATACGCTGCTTTAATGCCTTTGTATCATGCTATTGCTTCCCGTATGGCTTTCATTTTCTCC
TCCTTGTATAAATCCTGGTTGCTGTCTCTTTATGAGGAGTTGTGGCCCGTTGTCAGGCAACGTGGCGTGG
TGTGCACTGTGTTTGCTGACGCAACCCCCACTGGTTGGGGCATTGCCACCACCTGTCAGCTCCTTTCCGG
GACTTTCGCTTTCCCCCTCCCTATTGCCACGGCGGAACTCATCGCCGCCTGCCTTGCCCGCTGCTGGACA
GGGGCTCGGCTGTTGGGCACTGACAATTCCGTGGTGTTGTCGGGGAAATCATCGTCCTTTCCTTGGCTGC
TCGCCTGTGTTGCCACCTGGATTCTGCGCGGGACGTCCTTCTGCTACGTCCCTTCGGCCCTCAATCCAGC
GGACCTTCCTTCCCGCGGCCTGCTGCCGGCTCTGCGGCCTCTTCCGCGTCTTCGCCTTCGCCCTCAGACG
AGTCGGATCTCCCTTTGGGCCGCCTCCCCGCGTCGACTTTAAGACCAATGACTTACAAGGCAGCTGTAGA
TCTTAGCCACTTTTTAAAAGAAAAGGGGGGACTGGAAGGGCTAATTCACTCCCAACGAAGACAAGATCTG
CTTTTTGCTTGTACTGGGTCTCTCTGGTTAGACCAGATCTGAGCCTGGGAGCTCTCTGGCTAACTAGGGA
ACCCACTGCTTAAGCCTCAATAAAGCTTGCCTTGAGTGCTTCAAGTAGTGTGTGCCCGTCTGTTGTGTGA
CTCTGGTAACTAGAGATCCCTCAGACCCTTTTAGTCAGTGTGGAAAATCTCTAGCAGTACGTATAGTAGT
TCATGTCATCTTATTATTCAGTATTTATAACTTGCAAAGAAATGAATATCAGAGAGTGAGAGGAACTTGT
TTATTGCAGCTTATAATGGTTACAAATAAAGCAATAGCATCACAAATTTCACAAATAAAGCATTTTTTTC
ACTGCATTCTAGTTGTGGTTTGTCCAAACTCATCAATGTATCTTATCATGTCTGGCTCTAGCTATCCCGC
CCCTAACTCCGCCCATCCCGCCCCTAACTCCGCCCAGTTCCGCCCATTCTCCGCCCCATGGCTGACTAAT
TTTTTTTATTTATGCAGAGGCCGAGGCCGCCTCGGCCTCTGAGCTATTCCAGAAGTAGTGAGGAGGCTTT
TTTGGAGGCCTAGGGACGTACCCAATTCGCCCTATAGTGAGTCGTATTACGCGCGCTCACTGGCCGTCGT
TTTACAACGTCGTGACTGGGAAAACCCTGGCGTTACCCAACTTAATCGCCTTGCAGCACATCCCCCTTTC
GCCAGCTGGCGTAATAGCGAAGAGGCCCGCACCGATCGCCCTTCCCAACAGTTGCGCAGCCTGAATGGCG
AATGGG
[124 nt withheld, positions 3367-3490]
C
[91 nt withheld, positions 3492-3582]
A
[49 nt withheld, positions 3584-3632]
CCTTTGACGTTGGAGTCCACGTTCTTT
[37 nt withheld, positions 3660-3696]
ACCCTATCTCGGTCTATTCTTTTGATTTATAAGGGATTTTGCCGATTTCGGCCTATTGGTTAAAAAATGA
GCTGATTTAACAAAAATTTAACGCGAATTTTAACAAAATATTAACGCTTACAATTTAGGTGGCACTTTTC
GGGGAAATGTGCGCGGAACCCCTATTTGTTTATTTTTCTAAATACATTCAAATATGTATCCGCTCATGAG
ACAATAACCCTGATAAATGCTTCAATAATATTGAAAAAGGAAGAGTATGAGTATTCAACATTTCCGTGTC
GCCCTTATTCCCTTTTTTGCGGCATTTTGCCTTCCTGTTTTTGCTCACCCAGAAACGCTGGTGAAAGTAA
AAGATGCTGAAGATCAGTTGGGTGCACGAGTGGGTTACATCGAACTGGATCTCAACAGCGGTAAGATCCT
TGAGAGTTTTCGCCCCGAAGAACGTTTTCCAATGATGAGCACTTTTAAAGTTCTGCTATGTGGCGCGGTA
TTATCCCGTATTGACGCCGGGCAAGAGCAACTCGGTCGCCGCATACACTATTCTCAGAATGACTTGGTTG
AGTACTCACCAGTCACAGAAAAGCATCTTACGGATGGCATGACAGTAAGAGAATTATGCAGTGCTGCCAT
AACCATGAGTGATAACACTGCGGCCAACTTACTTCTGACAACGATCGGAGGACCGAAGGAGCTAACCGCT
TTTTTGCACAACATGGGGGATCATGTAACTCGCCTTGATCGTTGGGAACCGGAGCTGAATGAAGCCATAC
CAAACGACGAGCGTGACACCACGATGCCTGTAGCAATGGCAACAACGTTGCGCAAACTATTAACTGGCGA
ACTACTTACTCTAGCTTCCCGGCAACAATTAATAGACTGGATGGAGGCGGATAAAGTTGCAGGACCACTT
CTGCGCTCGGCCCTTCCGGCTGGCTGGTTTATTGCTGATAAATCTGGAGCCGGTGAGCGTGGGTCTCGCG
GTATCATTGCAGCACTGGGGCCAGATGGTAAGCCCTCCCGTATCGTAGTTATCTACACGACGGGGAGTCA
GGCAACTATGGATGAACGAAATAGACAGATCGCTGAGATAGGTGCCTCACTGATTAAGCATTGGTAACTG
TCAGACCAAGTTTACTCATATATACTTTAGATTGATTTAAAACTTCATTTTTAATTTAAAAGGATCTAGG
TGAAGATCCTTTTTGATAATCTCATGACCAAAATCCCTTAACGTGAGTTTTCGTTCCACTGAGCGTCAGA
CCCCGTAGAAAAGATCAAAGGATCTTCTTGAGATCCTTTTTTTCTGCGCGTAATCTGCTGCTTGCAAACA
AAAAAACCACCGCTACCAGCGGTGGTTTGTTTGCCGGATCAAGAGCTACCAACTCTTTTTCCGAAGGTAA
CTGGCTTCAGCAGAGCGCAGATACCAAATACTGTTCTTCTAGTGTAGCCGTAGTTAGGCCACCACTTCAA
GAACTCTGTAGCACCGCCTACATACCTCGCTCTGCTAATCCTGTTACCAGTGGCTGCTGCCAGTGGCGAT
AAGTCGTGTCTTACCGGGTTGGACTCAAGACGATAGTTACCGGATAAGGCGCAGCGGTCGGGCTGAACGG
GGGGTTCGTGCACACAGCCCAGCTTGGAGCGAACGACCTACACCGAACTGAGATACCTACAGCGTGAGCT
ATGAGAAAGCGCCACGCTTCCCGAAGGGAGAAAGGCGGACAGGTATCCGGTAAGCGGCAGGGTCGGAACA
GGAGAGCGCACGAGGGAGCTTCCAGGGGGAAACGCCTGGTATCTTTATAGTCCTGTCGGGTTTCGCCACC
TCTGACTTGAGCGTCGATTTTTGTGATGCTCGTCAGGGGGGCGGAGCCTATGGAAAAACGCCAGCAACGC
GGCCTTTTTACGGTTCCTGGCCTTTTGCTGGCCTTTTGCTCACATGTTCTTTCCTGCGTTATCCCCTGAT
TCTGTGGATAACCGTATTACCGCCTTTGAGTGAGCTGATACCGCTCGCCGCAGCCGAACGACCGAGCGCA
GCGAGTCAGTGAGCGAGGAAGCGGAAGAGCGCCCAATACGCAAACCGCCTCTCCCCGCGCGTTGGCCGAT
TCATTAATGCAGCTGGCACGACAGGTTTCCCGACTGGAAAGCGGGCAGTGAGCGCAACGCAATTAATGTG
AGTTAGCTCACTCATTAGGCACCCCAGGCTTTACACTTTATGCTTCCGGCTCGTATGTTGTGTGGAATTG
TGAGCGGATAACAATTTCACACAGGAAACAGCTATGACCATGATTACGCCAAGCGCGCAATTAACCCTCA
CTAAAGGGAACAAAAGCTGGAGCTGCAAGCTTAATGTAGTCTTATGCAATACTCTTGTAGTCTTGCAACA
TGGTAACGATGAGTTAGCAACATGCCTTACAAGGAGAGAAAAAGCACCGTGCATGCCGATTGGTGGAAGT
AAGGTGGTACGATCGTGCCTTATTAGGAAGGCAACAGACGGGTCTGACATGGATTGGACGAACCACTGAA
TTGCCGCATTGCAGAGATATTGTATTTAAGTGCCTAGCTCGATACATAAACGGGTCTCTCTGGTTAGACC
AGATCTGAGCCTGGGAGCTCTCTGGCTAACTAGGGAACCCACTGCTTAAGCCTCAATAAAGCTTGCCTTG
AGTGCTTCAAGTAGTGTGTGCCCGTCTGTTGTGTGACTCTGGTAACTAGAGATCCCTCAGACCCTTTTAG
TCAGTGTGGAAAATCTCTAGCAGTGGCGCCCGAACAGGGACTTGAAAGCGAAAGGGAAACCAGAGGAGCT
CTCTCGACGCAGGACTCGGCTTGCTGAAGCGCGCACGGCAAGAGGCGAGGGGCGGCGACTGGTGAGTACG
CCAAAAATTTTGACTAGCGGAGGCTAGAAGGAGAGAGATGGGTGCGAGAGCGTCAGTATTAAGCGGGGGA
GAATTAGATCGCGATGGGAAAAAATTCGGTTAAGGCCAGGGGGAAAGAAAAAATATAAATTAAAACATAT
AGTATGGGCAAGCAGGGAGCTAGAACGATTCGCAGTTAATCCTGGCCTGTTAGAAACATCAGAAGGCTGT
AGACAAATACTGGGACAGCTACAACCATCCCTTCAGACAGGATCAGAAGAACTTAGATCATTATATAATA
CAGTAGCAACCCTCTATTGTGTGCATCAAAGGATAGAGATAAAAGACACCAAGGAAGCTTTAGACAAGAT
AGAGGAAGAGCAAAACAAAAGTAAGACCACCGCACAGCAAGCGGCCGCTGATCTTCAGACCTGGAGGAGG
AGATATGAGGGACAATTGGAGAAGTGAATTATATAAATATAAAGTAGTAAAAATTGAACCATTAGGAGTA
GCACCCACCAAGGCAAAGAGAAGAGTGGTGCAGAGAGAAAAAAGAGCAGTGGGAATAGGAGCTTTGTTCC
TTGGGTTCTTGGGAGCAGCAGGAAGCACTATGGGCGCAGCGTCAATGACGCTGACGGTACAGGCCAGACA
ATTATTGTCTGGTATAGTGCAGCAGCAGAACAATTTGCTGAGGGCTATTGAGGCGCAACAGCATCTGTTG
CAACTCACAGTCTGGGGCATCAAGCAGCTCCAGGCAAGAATCCTGGCTGTGGAAAGATACCTAAAGGATC
AACAGCTCCTGGGGATTTGGGGTTGCTCTGGAAAACTCATTTGCACCACTGCTGTGCCTTGGAATGCTAG
TTGGAGTAATAAATCTCTGGAACAGATTTGGAATCACACGACCTGGATGGAGTGGGACAGAGAAATTAAC
AATTACACAAGCTTAATACACTCCTTAATTGAAGAATCGCAAAACCAGCAAGAAAAGAATGAACAAGAAT
TATTGGAATTAGATAAATGGGCAAGTTTGTGGAATTGGTTTAACATAACAAATTGGCTGTGGTATATAAA
ATTATTCATAATGATAGTAGGAGGCTTGGTAGGTTTAAGAATAGTTTTTGCTGTACTTTCTATAGTGAAT
AGAGTTAGGCAGGGATATTCACCATTATCGTTTCAGACCCACCTCCCAACCCCGAGGGGACCCAGAGAGG
GCCTATTTCCCATGATTCCTTCATATTTGCATATACGATACAAGGCTGTTAGAGAGATAATTAGAATTAA
TTTGACTGTAAACACAAAGATATTAGTACAAAATACGTGACGTAGAAAGTAATAATTTCTTGGGTAGTTT
GCAGTTTTAAAATTATGTTTTAAAATGGACTATCATATGCTTACCGTAACTTGAAAGTATTTCGATTTCT
TGGCTTTATATATCTTGTGGAAAGGACGAAACACCGGCAATGTTCCTCTCGCCGCGGTTTTAGAGCTAGA
AATAGCAAGTTAAAATAAGGCTAGTCCGTTATCAACTTGAAAAAGTGGCACCGAGTCGGTGCTTTTTTAA
GCTTGGCGTAACTAGATCTTGAGACAAATGGCAGTATTCATCCACAATTTTAAAAGAAAAGGGGGGATTG
GGGGGTACAGTGCAGGGGAAAGAATAGTAGACATAATAGCAACAGACATACAAACTAAAGAATTACAAAA
ACAAATTACAAAAATTCAAAATTTTCGGGTTTATTACAGGGACAGCAGAGATCCACTTTGGCGCCGGCTC
GAGGGGG
Features (pLannotate 1.2.2; 29 found; start..end, strand, type, name):
     14..80      +  CDS            small t antigen (fragment): SV40 (simian virus 40) small t antigen
    106..317     +  promoter       EF-1α core promoter: core promoter for human elongation factor EF-1α
    318..1256    +  intron         EF-1α intron A: intron upstream of the start codon of human EF-1α
   1278..1877    +  CDS            PuroR (fragment): puromycin N-acetyltransferase; pac from Streptomyces; confers resistance to puromycin
   1893..2481    +  misc_feature   WPRE: woodchuck hepatitis virus posttranscriptional regulatory element
   2532..2551    +  misc_feature   cPPT/CTS (fragment): central polypurine tract and central termination sequence of HIV-1
   2553..2786    +  LTR            3' LTR (ΔU3): self-inactivating 3' long terminal repeat (LTR) from HIV-1
   2864..2985    +  polyA_signal   SV40 poly(A) signal: SV40 polyadenylation signal
   3025..3160    +  rep_origin     SV40 ori: SV40 origin of replication
   3181..3199    -  promoter       T7 promoter: promoter for bacteriophage T7 RNA polymerase
   3207..3362    +  CDS            lacZα (fragment): LacZα fragment of β-galactosidase; lacZ fragment
   3367..3795    +  rep_origin     f1 ori (sequence partly withheld): f1 bacteriophage origin of replication; arrow indicates direction of (+) strand synthesis
   3848..3952    +  promoter       AmpR promoter: bla
   3953..4813    +  CDS            AmpR: β-lactamase; bla; confers resistance to ampicillin, carbenicillin, and related antibiotics
   4984..5572    +  rep_origin     ori: high-copy-number ColE1/pMB1/pBR322/pUC origin of replication
   5755..5847    +  CDS            lacI (fragment): lac repressor; lacI; The lac repressor binds to the lac operator to inhibit transcription in E. coli. This inhibition can be relieved by adding lactose or isopropyl-β-D-thiogalactopyranoside (IPTG).
   5860..5881    +  protein_bind   CAP binding site: CAP binding activates transcription in the presence of cAMP. E. coli catabolite activator protein
   5896..5926    +  promoter       lac promoter: promoter for the E. coli lac operon
   5934..5950    +  protein_bind   lac operator: The lac repressor binds to the lac operator to inhibit transcription in E. coli. This inhibition can be relieved by adding lactose or isopropyl-β-D-thiogalactopyranoside (IPTG). lac repressor encoded by lacI
   5995..6013    +  promoter       T3 promoter: promoter for bacteriophage T3 RNA polymerase
   6041..6267    +  promoter       RSV promoter: Rous sarcoma virus enhancer/promoter
   6268..6448    +  LTR            5' LTR (truncated): truncated 5' long terminal repeat (LTR) from HIV-1
   6495..6620    +  misc_feature   HIV-1 Ψ: packaging signal of human immunodeficiency virus type 1
   6604..6967    +  CDS            HIV-1 gag (fragment): gag protein from human immunodeficiency virus 1; gag
   7113..7346    +  misc_feature   RRE: The Rev response element (RRE) of HIV-1 allows for Rev-dependent mRNA export from the nucleus to the cytoplasm.
   7723..7749    +  CDS            Rev (fragment): human immunodeficiency virus 1 (HIV-1) Rev protein; rev; enhances nuclear export of unspliced and incompletely spliced viral mRNAs
   7753..7993    +  promoter       U6 promoter: RNA polymerase III promoter for human U6 snRNA
   8023..8098    +  misc_RNA       gRNA scaffold: guide RNA scaffold for the Streptococcus pyogenes CRISPR/Cas9 system
   8154..8271    +  misc_feature   cPPT/CTS: central polypurine tract and central termination sequence of HIV-1
