[The description below was written by a language model from this plasmid's Addgene catalogue record and pLannotate feature annotations shown in this document.]
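Description:
SGK223 gRNA (BRDN0001146707) is a third-generation lentiviral CRISPR guide plasmid built on the lentiGuide-Puro backbone, carrying a single guide RNA designed against the human kinase gene SGK223. It is propagated in E. coli as a high-copy plasmid through a ColE1/pUC-type origin with ampicillin selection (β-lactamase). The backbone also retains an f1 origin, an SV40 origin and remnants of a lac cloning region with flanking T3 and T7 promoters.

The viral cassette begins with an RSV promoter fused to a truncated HIV-1 5' LTR, which makes genomic RNA production in packaging cells independent of Tat. This is followed by the Ψ packaging signal with a partial gag sequence, the Rev response element for Rev-dependent nuclear export, and a central polypurine tract. The cassette ends in a ΔU3 self-inactivating 3' LTR, so the integrated provirus lacks LTR promoter activity.

Within this frame, a human U6 RNA polymerase III promoter drives the SGK223-targeting spacer joined to the Streptococcus pyogenes Cas9 guide scaffold. Downstream, the EF-1α core promoter with its intron A expresses puromycin N-acetyltransferase for selection of transduced mammalian cells, and a WPRE enhances transcript expression.

The plasmid does not encode Cas9, so it is meant to be used with a separate Cas9 lentivector or in cells that already express Cas9, typically to knock out or disrupt SGK223. It is one member of a human kinome guide collection whose guides were designed to maximise on-target activity and minimise off-target effects. The record does not state the cloning method used to insert the guide.
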