Addgene plasmid #75791: SGK223 gRNA (BRDN0001146707)
Purpose: 3rd generation lentiviral gRNA plasmid targeting human SGK223
Depositing lab: John Doench & David Root. Depositing organization: Broad Institute. Publication: Optimized sgRNA design to maximize activity and minimize off-target effects of CRISPR-Cas9. Doench JG, Fusi N, Sullender M, Hegde M, Vaimberg EW, Donovan KF, Smith I, Tothova Z, Wilen C, Orchard R, Virgin HW, Listgarten J, Root DE. Nat Biotechnol. 2016 Jan 18. doi: 10.1038/nbt.3437. PubMed 26780180.
Backbone
  Vector backbone: lentiGuide-Puro
  Backbone manufacturer: Zhang Lab (Addgene plasmid # 52963)
  Vector type: Mammalian Expression, Lentiviral, CRISPR
  Selectable markers: Puromycin
Growth in bacteria
  Bacterial resistance: Ampicillin, 100 μg/mL
  Growth temperature: 37°C
  Growth strain: DH5alpha
  Copy number: High Copy
Gene/Insert
  Gene/Insert name: SGK223 (alt names: SGK223; NM_001080826.2)
  gRNA/shRNA sequence: GCAATGTTCCTCTCGCCGCG
  Species: H. sapiens (human)
  Promoter: hU6
  Cloning method: Unknown
  Sequencing primers: 5′ U6-F; 3′ pS2-R
Terms and licenses: Academic/Nonprofit Terms; Industry Terms: Not Available to Industry
Depositor comments: The gRNA was designed to target the following Genbank reference sequence(s): NM_001080826.2. Note that this plasmid does NOT contain Cas9. It should be used in conjunction with lentiCas9-Blast (Addgene #52962) or otherwise with cell lines already expressing Cas9. Browse the full kinome gRNA library at http://www.addgene.org/pooled-library/broadgpp-human-kinome/ or visit http://www.broadinstitute.org/rnai/public/ for detailed protocols and information.
How to cite: SGK223 gRNA (BRDN0001146707) was a gift from John Doench & David Root (Addgene plasmid # 75791 ; http://n2t.net/addgene:75791 ; RRID:Addgene_75791)
