>Addgene plasmid #75791 | SGK223 gRNA (BRDN0001146707) | depositor partial sequence | sequence record 143251 | Target Sequence
GCAATGTTCCTCTCGCCGCG
