>Addgene plasmid #75791 | SGK223 gRNA (BRDN0001146707) | addgene partial sequence | sequence record 184573 | hU6-F
CGTGACGTAGAAAGTAATAATTTCTTGGGTAGTTTGCAGTTTTAAAATTATGTTTTAAAATGGACTATCA
TATGCTTACCGTAACTTGAAAGTATTTCGATTTCTTGGCTTTATATATCTTGTGGAAAGGACGAAACACC
GGCAATGTTCCTCTCGCCGCGGTTTTAGAGCTAGAAATAGCAAGTTAAAATAAGGCTAGTCCGTTATCAA
CTTGAAAAAGTGGCACCGAGTCGGTGCTTTTTTAAGCTTGGCGTAACTAGATCTTGAGACAAATGGCAGT
ATTCATCCACAATTTTAAAAGAAAAGGGGGGATTGGGGGGTACAGTGCAGGGGAAAGAATAGTAGACATA
ATAGCAACAGACATACAAACTAAAGAATTACAAAAACAAATTACAAAAATTCAAAATTTTCGGGTTTATT
ACAGGGACAGCAGAGATCCACTTTGGCGCCGGCTCGAGGGGGCCCGGGTGCAAAGATGGATAAAGTTTTA
AACAGAGAGGAATCTTTGCAGCTAATGGACCTTCTAGGTCTTGAAAGGAGTGGGAATTGGCTCCGGTGCC
CGTCAGTGGG
